>Addgene plasmid #27933 | pUT1614-HQ858851 | depositor full sequence | sequence record 13207 | Author sequence
CAAATAATGATTTTATTTTGACTGATAGTGACCTGTTCGTTGCAACAAATTGATGAGCAATGCTTTTTTA
TAATGCCAACTTTGTACAAAAAAGCAGGCTCCGCGGCCGCCTTGTTTAACTTTAAGAAGGAGCCCTTCAC
CATGGAGAACTTCCCGATACTCTTTGCGACGCAGCCGACGTCGTCTTCTACCTCCAGCTCCTACCACTTC
ATGAGCTCCTCTTCCGGCAGCCATGACCACCGCCACCACCATGGACTACAGGCAGGCGGCAACGGCGGTG
GCGGTGGTGGAAGCTTGAGCCATGGCTTGTTCATGGGGTCGTCGTCGTCGTCAATTAGGATGGAGGAGCT
CTCCAACTCCAAGCAGGCCGGCGACGTCGTCGTCGACGGTGGTGCAACGAGGAGCCCACACGGCGGCGAC
GGAGACGGAGCTGCGGGCGACGACGGCGGCGATGCGCAGGCAGCCGCCGCCGGAGGGAGGAAGAAGGGGG
AGAAGAAGGAGCGGCGGCCGCGGTTCGCGTTCCAGACGCGCAGCCAGGTCGACATCCTCGACGACGGCTA
CCGGTGGAGGAAGTACGGCCAGAAGGCCGTCAAGAACAACAAATTCCCAAGGAGCTACTACCGGTGCACG
CACCAAGGGTGCAACGTGAAGAAGCAGGTGCAGCGGCTGTCGCGGGACGAGACGGTGGTGGTGACGACGT
ACGAGGGCACGCACACGCACCCCATCGAGAAATCCAACGACAACTTCGAGCACATCCTCACCCAAATGCA
CATCTACTCCGGCCTCACGCCTTCATCGGCTGCGCATGCCTCATCCTCCTCACCTCTCTTCCCTTCAGCT
GCTGCTGCTGCTTCCCACATGTTCCAGAAGGGTGGGCGCGCCGACCCAGCTTTCTTGTACAAAGTTGGCA
TTATAAGAAAGCATTGCTTATCAATTTGTTGCAACGAACAGGTCACTATCAGTCAAAATAAAATCATTAT
TTGCCATCCAGCTGATATCCCCTATAGTGAGTCGTATTACATGGTCATAGCTGTTTCCTGGCAGCTCTGG
CCCGTGTCTCAAAATCTCTGATGTTACATTGCACAAGATAAAAATATATCATCATGAACAATAAAACTGT
CTGCTTACATAAACAGTAATACAAGGGGTGTTATGAGCCATATTCAACGGGAAACGTCGAGGCCGCGATT
AAATTCCAACATGGATGCTGATTTATATGGGTATAAATGGGCTCGCGATAATGTCGGGCAATCAGGTGCG
ACAATCTATCGCTTGTATGGGAAGCCCGATGCGCCAGAGTTGTTTCTGAAACATGGCAAAGGTAGCGTTG
CCAATGATGTTACAGATGAGATGGTCAGACTAAACTGGCTGACGGAATTTATGCCTCTTCCGACCATCAA
GCATTTTATCCGTACTCCTGATGATGCATGGTTACTCACCACTGCGATCCCCGGAAAAACAGCATTCCAG
GTATTAGAAGAATATCCTGATTCAGGTGAAAATATTGTTGATGCGCTGGCAGTGTTCCTGCGCCGGTTGC
ATTCGATTCCTGTTTGTAATTGTCCTTTTAACAGCGATCGCGTATTTCGTCTCGCTCAGGCGCAATCACG
AATGAATAACGGTTTGGTTGATGCGAGTGATTTTGATGACGAGCGTAATGGCTGGCCTGTTGAACAAGTC
TGGAAAGAAATGCATAAACTTTTGCCATTCTCACCGGATTCAGTCGTCACTCATGGTGATTTCTCACTTG
ATAACCTTATTTTTGACGAGGGGAAATTAATAGGTTGTATTGATGTTGGACGAGTCGGAATCGCAGACCG
ATACCAGGATCTTGCCATCCTATGGAACTGCCTCGGTGAGTTTTCTCCTTCATTACAGAAACGGCTTTTT
CAAAAATATGGTATTGATAATCCTGATATGAATAAATTGCAGTTTCATTTGATGCTCGATGAGTTTTTCT
AATCAGAATTGGTTAATTGGTTGTAACACTGGCAGAGCATTACGCTGACTTGACGGGACGGCGCAAGCTC
ATGACCAAAATCCCTTAACGTGAGTTACGCGTCGTTCCACTGAGCGTCAGACCCCGTAGAAAAGATCAAA
GGATCTTCTTGAGATCCTTTTTTTCTGCGCGTAATCTGCTGCTTGCAAACAAAAAAACCACCGCTACCAG
CGGTGGTTTGTTTGCCGGATCAAGAGCTACCAACTCTTTTTCCGAAGGTAACTGGCTTCAGCAGAGCGCA
GATACCAAATACTGTCCTTCTAGTGTAGCCGTAGTTAGGCCACCACTTCAAGAACTCTGTAGCACCGCCT
ACATACCTCGCTCTGCTAATCCTGTTACCAGTGGCTGCTGCCAGTGGCGATAAGTCGTGTCTTACCGGGT
TGGACTCAAGACGATAGTTACCGGATAAGGCGCAGCGGTCGGGCTGAACGGGGGGTTCGTGCACACAGCC
CAGCTTGGAGCGAACGACCTACACCGAACTGAGATACCTACAGCGTGAGCATTGAGAAAGCGCCACGCTT
CCCGAAGGGAGAAAGGCGGACAGGTATCCGGTAAGCGGCAGGGTCGGAACAGGAGAGCGCACGAGGGAGC
TTCCAGGGGGAAACGCCTGGTATCTTTATAGTCCTGTCGGGTTTCGCCACCTCTGACTTGAGCGTCGATT
TTTGTGATGCTCGTCAGGGGGGCGGAGCCTATGGAAAAACGCCAGCAACGCGGCCTTTTTACGGTTCCTG
GCCTTTTGCTGGCCTTTTGCTCACATGTTCTTTCCTGCGTTATCCCCTGATTCTGTGGATAACCGTATTA
CCGCCTTTGAGTGAGCTGATACCGCTCGCCGCAGCCGAACGACCGAGCGCAGCGAGTCAGTGAGCGAGGA
AGCGGAAGAGCGCCCAATACGCAAACCGCCTCTCCCCGCGCGTTGGCCGATTCATTAATGCAGCTGGCAC
GACAGGTTTCCCGACTGGAAAGCGGGCAGTGAGCGCAACGCAATTAATACGCGTACCGCTAGCCAGGAAG
AGTTTGTAGAAACGCAAAAAGGCCATCCGTCAGGATGGCCTTCTGCTTAGTTTGATGCCTGGCAGTTTAT
GGCGGGCGTCCTGCCCGCCACCCTCCGGGCCGTTGCTTCACAACGTTCAAATCCGCTCCCGGCGGATTTG
TCCTACTCAGGAGAGCGTTCACCGACAAACAACAGATAAAACGAAAGGCCCAGTCTTCCGACTGAGCCTT
TCGTTTTATTTGATGCCTGGCAGTTCCCTACTCTCGCGTTAACGCTAGCATGGATGTTTTCCCAGTCACG
ACGTTGTAAAACGACGGCCAGTCTTAAGCTCGGGCCC
Features (pLannotate 1.2.2; 11 found; start..end, strand, type, name):
      1..100     +  protein_bind   attL1: mutant version of attL; recombination site for the Gateway® LR reaction LR Clonase™
    112..132     +  RBS            RBS: efficient ribosome binding site from bacteriophage T7 gene 10 (Olins and Rangwala, 1989)
    490..789     +  CDS            WRKY43 (fragment): WRK43_ARATH - Experimental evidence at protein level: Swiss-Prot protein existence level 1. Transcription factor. Interacts specifically with the W box (5'-(T)TGAC[CT]-3'), a frequently occurring elicitor-responsive cis- acting element (By similarity). From Arabidopsis thaliana (Mouse-ear cress).
    884..983     -  protein_bind   attL2: mutant version of attL; recombination site for the Gateway® LR reaction LR Clonase™
   1001..1019    -  promoter       T7 promoter: promoter for bacteriophage T7 RNA polymerase
   1153..1962    +  CDS            KanR: aminoglycoside phosphotransferase; aph(3')-Ia; confers resistance to kanamycin in bacteria or G418 (Geneticin®) in eukaryotes
   2109..2697    +  rep_origin     ori: high-copy-number ColE1/pMB1/pBR322/pUC origin of replication
   2880..2972    +  CDS            lacI (fragment): lac repressor; lacI; The lac repressor binds to the lac operator to inhibit transcription in E. coli. This inhibition can be relieved by adding lactose or isopropyl-β-D-thiogalactopyranoside (IPTG).
   3027..3054    -  terminator     rrnB T2 terminator: transcription terminator T2 from the E. coli rrnB gene
   3186..3229    +  terminator     rrnB T1 terminator: Escherichia coli rrnB; transcription terminator T1 from the E. coli rrnB gene
   3276..3312    -  CDS            lacZα (fragment): LacZα fragment of β-galactosidase; lacZ fragment
