[The description below was written by a language model from this plasmid's Addgene catalogue record and pLannotate feature annotations shown in this document.]
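Description:
pUT1614-HQ858851 is a Gateway entry clone built in the Invitrogen pENTR/SD backbone, carrying the coding sequence of a rice (Oryza sativa) WRKY transcription factor encoded by locus Os11g0490900 / LOC_Os11g29870. The plasmid is about 3.3 kb, consistent with a 2.6 kb backbone plus a 726 bp insert. It is maintained in E. coli under kanamycin selection through an aph(3')-Ia aminoglycoside phosphotransferase gene. The feature table annotates a ColE1/pUC-type origin that is normally high copy, whereas the catalogue entry lists the plasmid as low copy. The rrnB T1 and T2 terminators lie upstream of the cloning region, where they limit read-through transcription from the backbone into the insert. The short lacI and lacZα hits are only small backbone remnants.

The insert sits between attL1 and attL2, so an LR Clonase reaction can move it directionally into any attR-containing destination vector. Just downstream of attL1 is the bacteriophage T7 gene 10 ribosome binding site characteristic of the SD version of this backbone, which supports translation in bacteria once the cassette sits behind a suitable promoter. A T7 promoter lies beyond attL2 in reverse orientation. The entry vector has no promoter intended to express the gene. The automated annotation matches part of the insert to Arabidopsis WRKY43, reflecting homology in the conserved W-box-binding WRKY domain rather than the true source species. The coding sequence was PCR-amplified from a full-length rice cDNA clone with the stop codon omitted, allowing C-terminal fusions in destination vectors. The clone belongs to a grass transcription factor ORF collection associated with the GRASSIUS comparative regulatory genomics resource.
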