Addgene plasmid #27933: pUT1614-HQ858851
Depositing lab: John Gray & Erich Grotewold. Depositing organization: University of Toledo. Publication: GRASSIUS: a platform for comparative regulatory genomics across the grasses. Yilmaz A, Nishiyama MY Jr, Fuentes BG, Souza GM, Janies D, Gray J, Grotewold E. Plant Physiol. 2009 Jan;149(1):171-80. doi: 10.1104/pp.108.128579. Epub 2008 Nov 5. PubMed 18987217.
Backbone
  Vector backbone: pENTR/SD
  Backbone manufacturer: Invitrogen
  Backbone size w/o insert (bp): 2601
  Vector type: Entry vector
Growth in bacteria
  Bacterial resistance: Kanamycin, 50 μg/mL
  Growth temperature: 37°C
  Growth strain: DH5alpha
  Growth instructions: E. coli Top10 (Invitrogen)
  Copy number: Low Copy
Gene/Insert
  Gene/Insert name: WRKY transcription factor encoded by Os11g0490900 LOC_Os11g29870
  Species: Oryza sativa (rice)
  Insert size (bp): 726
  GenBank ID: HQ858851
  Cloning method: Restriction Enzyme
  Sequencing primers: 5′ M13 For; 3′ M13 Rev
Terms and licenses: Academic/Nonprofit Terms; Industry Terms: Not Available to Industry
Depositor comments: This CDS was amplified using PCR from a full length cDNA template from the OSIIEa, OSIIEb, and OSJNEa thru OSJNEf full length cDNA libraries generated by the Guoliang Wang lab at Ohio State University. The PCR product omitted the stop codon. The PCR product was cloned into a Gateway pENTR/SD entry vector. Further information on this gene may be obtained at www.grassius.org using the Genbank number. (The second half of the plasmid name is the Genbank Number for the sequence of the insert)
How to cite: pUT1614-HQ858851 was a gift from John Gray & Erich Grotewold (Addgene plasmid # 27933 ; http://n2t.net/addgene:27933 ; RRID:Addgene_27933)
