>Addgene plasmid #27933 | pUT1614-HQ858851 | addgene partial sequence | sequence record 34224 | 27933 with M13pUC-fwd
ATGATTTTATTTTGACTGATAGTGACCTGTTCGTTGCAACAAATTGATGAGCAATGCTTTTTTATAATGC
CAACTTTGTACAAAAAAGCAGGCTCCGCGGCCGCCTTGTTTAACTTTAAGAAGGAGCCCTTCACCATGGA
GAACTTCCCGATACTCTTTGCGACGCAGCCGACGTCGTCTTCTACCTCCAGCTCCTACCACTTCATGAGC
TCCTCTTCCGGCAGCCATGACCACCGCCACCACCATGGACTACAGGCAGGCGGCAACGGCGGTGGCGGTG
GTGGAAGCTTGAGCCATGGCTTGTTCATGGGGTCGTCGTCGTCGTCAATTAGGATGGAGGAGCTCTCCAA
CTCCAAGCAGGCCGGCGACGTCGTCGTCGACGGTGGTGCAACGAGGAGCCCACACGGCGGCGACGGAGAC
GGAGCTGCGGGCGACGACGGCGGCGATGCGCAGGCAGCCGCCGCCGGAGGGAGGAAGAAGGGGGAGAAGA
AGGAGCGGCGGCCGCGGTTCGCGTTCCAGACGCGCAGCCAGGTCGACATCCTCGACGACGGCTACCGGTG
GAGGAAGTACGGCCAGAAGGCCGTCAAGAACAACAAATTCCCAAGGAGCTACTACCGGTGCACGCACCAA
GGGTGCAACGTGAAGAAGCAGGTGCAGCGGCTGTCGCGGGACGAGACGGTGGTGGTGACGACGTACGAGG
GCACGCACACGCACCCCATCGAGAAATCCAACGACAACTTCGAGCACATCCTCACCCAAATGCACATCTA
CTCCGGCCTCACGCCTTCATCGGCTGCGCATGCCTCATCCTCCTCACCTCTCTTCCCTTCA
